Addgene plasmid #115081: BRL2 X039_pECIA2
Purpose: Bait vector BRL2 X039_pECIA2 should be used with prey vector BRL2 X039_pECIA14.
Depositing lab: Youssef Belkhadir. Depositing organization: Gregor Mendel Institute of Molecular Plant Biology. Publication: An extracellular network of Arabidopsis leucine-rich repeat receptor kinases. Smakowska-Luzan E, Mott GA, Parys K, Stegmann M, Howton TC, Layeghifard M, Neuhold J, Lehner A, Kong J, Grunwald K, Weinberger N, Satbhai SB, Mayer D, Busch W, Madalinski M, Stolt-Bergner P, Provart NJ, Mukhtar MS, Zipfel C, Desveaux D, Guttman DS, Belkhadir Y. Nature. 2018 Jan 18;553(7688):342-346. doi: 10.1038/nature25184. Epub 2018 Jan 10. PubMed 29320478.
Backbone
  Vector backbone: pECIA2
  Backbone manufacturer: Chris Garcia (Addgene plasmid # 47032)
  Vector type: Insect Expression
Growth in bacteria
  Bacterial resistance: Ampicillin, 100 μg/mL
  Growth temperature: 37°C
  Growth strain: DH5alpha
  Copy number: High Copy
Gene/Insert
  Gene/Insert name: AT2G01950
  Species: A. thaliana (mustard weed)
  Promoter: Metallothionein (Copper-Inducible)
  Tag / fusion protein: Fc, V5 and hexahistidine tags (C terminal on backbone)
  Cloning method: Ligation Independent Cloning
Terms and licenses: Academic/Nonprofit Terms; Industry Terms: Not Available to Industry
Depositor comments: Plasmid for secreted expression in Drosophila cell culture by induction via CuSO4. Insert is an extracellular domain of indicated LRR-RK, C-terminally tagged with Fc, V5 and hexahistidine tags. Insert Protein Sequence: SSLKTDSLSLLSFKTMIQDDPNNILSNWSPRKSPCQFSGVTCLGGRVTEINLSGSGLSGIVSFNAFTSLDSLSVLKLSENFFVLNSTSLLLLPLTLTHLELSSSGLIGTLPENFFSKYSNLISITLSYNNFTGKLPNDLFLSSKKLQTLDLSYNNITGPISGLTIPLSSCVSMTYLDFSGNSISGYISDSLINCTNLKSLNLSYNNFDGQIPKSFGELKLLQSLDLSHNRLTGWIPPEIGDTCRSLQNLRLSYNNFTGVIPESLSSCSWLQSLDLSNNNISGPFPNTILRSFGSLQILLLSNNLISGDFPTSISACKSLRIADFSSNRFSGVIPPDLCPGAASLEELRLPDNLVTGEIPPAISQCSELRTIDLSLNYLNGTIPPEIGNLQKLEQFIAWYNNIAGEIPPEIGKLQNLKDLILNNNQLTGEIPPEFFNCSNIEWVSFTSNRLTGEVPKDFGILSRLAVLQLGNNNFTGEIPPELGKCTTLVWLDLNTNHLTGEIPPRLGRQPGSKALSGLLSGNTMAFVRNVGNSCKGVGGLVEFSGIRPERLLQIPSLKSCDFTRMYSGPILSLFTRYQTIEYLDLSYNQLRGKIPDEIGEMIALQVLELSHNQLSGEIPFTIGQLKNLGVFDASDNRLQGQIPESFSNLSFLVQIDLSNNELTGPIPQRGQLSTLPATQYANNPGLCGVPLPECKNGNNQLPAGTEEGKRAK
How to cite: BRL2 X039_pECIA2 was a gift from Youssef Belkhadir (Addgene plasmid # 115081 ; http://n2t.net/addgene:115081 ; RRID:Addgene_115081)
