[The description below was written by a language model from this plasmid's Addgene catalogue record and pLannotate feature annotations shown in this document.]
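Description:
BRL2 X039_pECIA2 is an insect-cell expression plasmid built on the pECIA2 backbone and designed for secreted protein production in Drosophila cell culture. It is maintained in E. coli as a high-copy plasmid through a ColE1/pUC-type origin and selected with ampicillin via the β-lactamase gene. The remaining bacterial elements annotated in the 6.4 kb sequence (lac promoter/operator, and fragments of lacZα, lacI, rop and bom) are backbone remnants with no evident role in expression of the insert.

The expression cassette is driven by the copper-inducible Drosophila metallothionein promoter, so transcription is switched on by adding copper sulfate to the culture. Downstream, a Drosophila BiP signal sequence directs the product into the secretory pathway. It is fused in frame to the extracellular domain of the Arabidopsis thaliana leucine-rich repeat receptor kinase BRL2 (AT2G01950, also known as VH1), a BRI1-like receptor that, unlike its relatives, is annotated as not binding brassinolide. The ectodomain is followed by a human IgG1 Fc region, a V5 epitope tag and a hexahistidine tag; the His tag is stated in the catalogue entry but not separately annotated in the feature table. An SV40 polyadenylation signal is annotated after the cassette, on the reverse strand. The insert was introduced by ligation-independent cloning.

This plasmid is the "bait" version in a paired system and is meant to be used with the matching prey vector, BRL2 X039_pECIA14. The Fc fusion provides a handle for capturing the secreted ectodomain. The set was generated to map extracellular interactions among Arabidopsis LRR receptor kinases.
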