Features (pLannotate 1.2.2; 18 found; start..end, strand, type, name):
     23..449     +  promoter       MT promoter: Drosophila metallothionein promoter
    467..520     +  sig_peptide    BiP signal sequence: Drosophila BiP signal sequence
    521..2656    +  CDS            BRL2 (fragment): BRL2_ARATH - Also known as VH1. Experimental evidence at protein level: Swiss-Prot protein existence level 1. Receptor with a serine/threonine-protein kinase activity, which may transduce extracellular spatial and temporal signals into downstream cell differentiation responses in provascular and procambial cells. In contrast to BRI1, BRL1 and BRL3, it does not bind brassinolide. From Arabidopsis thaliana (Mouse-ear cress).
   2540..3367    +  CDS            IGHG1 (fragment): IGHG1_HUMAN - Experimental evidence at protein level: Swiss-Prot protein existence level 1. Constant region of immunoglobulin heavy chains. Immunoglobulins, also known as antibodies, are membrane-bound or secreted glycoproteins produced by B lymphocytes. In the recognition phase of humoral immunity, the membrane-bound immunoglobulins serve as receptors which, upon binding of a specific antigen, trigger the clonal expansion and differentiation of B lymphocytes into immunoglobulins- secreting plasma cells. Secreted immunoglobulins mediate the effector phase of humoral immunity, which results in
   3386..3427    +  CDS            V5 tag: epitope tag from simian virus 5
   3527..3661    -  polyA_signal   SV40 poly(A) signal: SV40 polyadenylation signal
   3684..3768    -  CDS            large T antigen (fragment): large T antigen from SV40 (simian virus 40)
   3768..3792    +  misc_feature   MCS (fragment): pUC18/19 multiple cloning site
   3829..3845    -  protein_bind   lac operator: The lac repressor binds to the lac operator to inhibit transcription in E. coli. This inhibition can be relieved by adding lactose or isopropyl-β-D-thiogalactopyranoside (IPTG). lac repressor encoded by lacI
   3853..3883    -  promoter       lac promoter: promoter for the E. coli lac operon
   3898..3919    -  protein_bind   CAP binding site: CAP binding activates transcription in the presence of cAMP. E. coli catabolite activator protein
   3932..4024    -  CDS            lacI (fragment): lac repressor; lacI; The lac repressor binds to the lac operator to inhibit transcription in E. coli. This inhibition can be relieved by adding lactose or isopropyl-β-D-thiogalactopyranoside (IPTG).
   4207..4795    -  rep_origin     ori: high-copy-number ColE1/pMB1/pBR322/pUC origin of replication
   4966..5826    -  CDS            AmpR: β-lactamase; bla; confers resistance to ampicillin, carbenicillin, and related antibiotics
   5827..5931    -  promoter       AmpR promoter: bla
   6026..6061    +  CDS            rop (fragment): Rop protein, which maintains plasmids at low copy number; rop
   6163..6262    +  misc_feature   bom (fragment): basis of mobility region from pBR322
   6268..21      -  CDS            lacZα (fragment) (across the origin): LacZα fragment of β-galactosidase; lacZ fragment
>Addgene plasmid #115081 | BRL2 X039_pECIA2 | addgene full sequence | sequence record 298772 | Addgene NGS Result
GTAAAACGACGGCCAGTGAATTAATTCGTTGCAGGACAGGATGTGGTGCCCGATGTGACTAGCTCTTTGC
TGCAGGCCGTCCTATCCTCTGGTTCCGATAAGAGACCCAGAACTCCGGCCCCCCACCGCCCACCGCCACC
CCCATACATATGTGGTACGCAAGTAAGAGTGCCTGCGCATGCCCCATGTGCCCCACCAAGAGCTTTGCAT
CCCATACAAGTCCCCAAAGTGGAGAACCGAACCAATTCTTCGCGGGCAGAACAAAAGCTTCTGCACACGT
CTCCACTCGAATTTGGAGCCGGCCGGCGTGTGCAAAAGAGGTGAATCGAACGAAAGACCCGTGTGTAAAG
CCGCGTTTCCAAAATGTATAAAACCGAGAGCATCTGGCCAATGTGCATCAGTTGTGGTCAGCAGCAAAAT
CAAGTGAATCATCTCAGTGCAACTAAAGGGGGGATCCGATCTCAATATGAAGTTATGCATATTACTGGCC
GTCGTGGCCTTTGTTGGCCTCTCGCTCGGGTCTTCACTCAAAACCGACTCATTATCACTCCTCTCTTTCA
AAACAATGATCCAAGATGATCCAAACAACATTCTCTCAAACTGGTCACCTCGTAAATCCCCTTGTCAATT
CTCCGGCGTCACTTGTCTCGGAGGAAGAGTCACCGAGATTAATCTCTCCGGTAGTGGCCTCTCCGGAATC
GTCTCCTTCAATGCTTTCACCTCTCTTGATTCTCTCTCTGTTCTCAAACTCTCAGAGAACTTCTTCGTCT
TAAACTCAACCTCTCTTCTTCTTCTTCCTTTAACCCTAACTCATCTCGAACTCTCTTCCTCCGGTTTAAT
CGGAACCCTCCCTGAAAATTTCTTCTCCAAATACTCAAATCTTATTTCCATCACCCTCTCTTACAATAAC
TTCACCGGAAAGTTACCTAATGATCTTTTCTTAAGCAGCAAGAAACTCCAAACCCTTGATCTTTCTTACA
ACAACATTACCGGTCCAATCTCCGGTTTAACCATTCCTCTTTCTTCTTGCGTCTCCATGACCTATCTCGA
TTTCTCCGGTAACAGTATCTCCGGCTATATCTCTGACTCACTCATCAACTGCACCAACCTCAAAAGCTTG
AATCTTTCTTACAACAACTTCGATGGGCAGATTCCAAAATCTTTCGGTGAGCTTAAACTCTTACAAAGTT
TGGATCTTTCTCATAACCGACTCACCGGTTGGATCCCGCCGGAGATCGGAGATACTTGCCGGTCATTACA
AAACCTCCGGCTTTCTTACAACAACTTCACTGGTGTGATCCCTGAGTCGTTGTCCTCATGTTCTTGGCTA
CAAAGTCTTGACCTTTCAAACAACAACATCTCCGGTCCGTTTCCGAACACTATCCTCCGGAGTTTTGGAT
CTCTTCAAATCTTACTTCTCAGCAACAACTTAATCTCCGGTGACTTTCCGACTTCAATCTCTGCTTGTAA
GAGCTTGAGAATCGCTGACTTCAGCTCGAATCGATTCTCCGGTGTGATTCCACCGGATTTATGTCCCGGA
GCAGCTTCATTAGAAGAGCTAAGACTCCCGGATAATCTCGTCACCGGAGAGATTCCACCGGCGATATCTC
AATGCTCTGAGCTACGAACGATTGATCTCAGTCTCAATTATCTCAACGGTACAATCCCACCGGAGATCGG
AAACCTCCAGAAACTCGAGCAATTCATAGCTTGGTACAACAACATCGCCGGAGAAATCCCACCGGAGATC
GGAAAACTACAAAACCTAAAAGATTTGATCCTCAACAACAATCAACTCACCGGAGAAATCCCACCGGAAT
TTTTCAATTGCAGTAACATCGAATGGGTCTCATTCACAAGCAACAGATTAACCGGAGAAGTGCCTAAAGA
TTTCGGAATCCTTTCCCGGTTAGCCGTTCTTCAGCTCGGTAACAACAATTTCACCGGAGAAATCCCACCG
GAGCTAGGAAAATGCACAACTCTGGTTTGGCTTGATCTTAACACAAACCACTTAACCGGTGAAATCCCTC
CCCGGTTAGGTCGTCAACCCGGTTCAAAAGCACTTTCCGGTTTACTCTCAGGAAACACAATGGCTTTTGT
TAGAAACGTTGGAAACTCATGTAAAGGTGTTGGAGGTTTGGTTGAGTTCTCAGGGATCAGACCAGAGAGG
CTTCTTCAGATTCCATCTCTTAAAAGCTGTGACTTCACAAGAATGTATTCAGGTCCAATTTTGAGTCTAT
TCACAAGATATCAAACCATTGAGTATCTTGATCTTTCTTATAATCAGCTTAGAGGTAAAATCCCTGATGA
GATTGGAGAAATGATTGCTCTTCAAGTTCTTGAGCTTTCTCATAATCAACTCTCCGGCGAGATTCCGTTT
ACGATTGGTCAGCTCAAGAATCTCGGTGTTTTCGATGCTTCGGATAATCGGTTGCAGGGTCAAATCCCTG
AATCTTTCTCGAATTTGTCTTTCTTGGTGCAGATTGATTTGTCGAATAACGAGTTAACTGGTCCGATTCC
TCAGAGAGGTCAGTTAAGCACGCTTCCGGCGACTCAGTACGCGAATAATCCGGGGCTTTGCGGTGTTCCT
TTACCGGAATGTAAGAATGGAAACAATCAGCTTCCTGCTGGAACAGAGGAAGGGAAACGTGCTAAGCTGG
AGGTGCTGTTCCAGGGACCAGGGAGCGACAAAACTCACACATGCCCACCGTGCCCAGCACCTGAACTCCT
GGGGGGACCGTCAGTCTTCCTCTTCCCCCCAAAACCCAAGGACACCCTCATGATCTCCCGGACCCCTGAG
GTCACATGCGTGGTGGTGGACGTGAGCCACGAAGACCCTGAGGTCAAGTTCAACTGGTACGTGGACGGCG
TGGAGGTGCATAATGCCAAGACAAAGCCGCGGGAGGAGCAGTACAACAGCACGTACCGTGTGGTCAGCGT
CCTCACCGTCCTGCACCAGGACTGGCTGAATGGCAAGGAGTACAAGTGCAAGGTCTCCAACAAAGCCCTC
CCAGCCCCCATCGAGAAAACCATCTCCAAAGCCAAAGGGCAGCCCCGAGAACCACAGGTGTACACCCTGC
CCCCATCCCGGGAGGAGATGACCAAGAACCAGGTCAGCCTGACCTGCCTGGTCAAAGGCTTCTATCCCAG
CGACATCGCCGTGGAGTGGGAGAGCAATGGGCAGCCGGAGAACAACTACAAGACCACGCCTCCCGTGCTG
GACTCCGACGGCTCCTTCTTCCTCTACAGCAAGCTCACCGTGGACAAGAGCAGGTGGCAGCAGGGGAACG
TCTTCTCATGCTCCGTGATGCATGAGGGTCTGCACAACCACTACACGCAGAAGAGCCTCTCCCTGTCTCC
GGGTAAATCTAGAGGGCCCTTCGAAGGTAAGCCTATCCCTAACCCTCTCCTCGGTCTCGATTCTACGCGT
ACCGGTCATCATCACCATCACCATTGAGTTTAAACCCGCTGATCAGCCTCGACTGTGCCTTCTAAGGCCT
GAGCTCGCTGATCAGCCTCGATCGAGGATCCAGACATGATAAGATACATTGATGAGTTTGGACAAACCAC
AACTAGAATGCAGTGAAAAAAATGCTTTATTTGTGAAATTTGTGATGCTATTGCTTTATTTGTAACCATT
ATAAGCTGCAATAAACAAGTTAACAACAACAATTGCATTCATTTTATGTTTCAGGTTCAGGGGGAGGTGT
GGGAGGTTTTTTAAAGCAAGTAAAACCTCTACAAATGTGGTATGGCTGATTATGATCAGTCGACCTGCAG
GCATGCAAGCTTGGCGTAATCATGGTCATAGCTGTTTCCTGTGTGAAATTGTTATCCGCTCACAATTCCA
CACAACATACGAGCCGGAAGCATAAAGTGTAAAGCCTGGGGTGCCTAATGAGTGAGCTAACTCACATTAA
TTGCGTTGCGCTCACTGCCCGCTTTCCAGTCGGGAAACCTGTCGTGCCAGCTGCATTAATGAATCGGCCA
ACGCGCGGGGAGAGGCGGTTTGCGTATTGGGCGCTCTTCCGCTTCCTCGCTCACTGACTCGCTGCGCTCG
GTCGTTCGGCTGCGGCGAGCGGTATCAGCTCACTCAAAGGCGGTAATACGGTTATCCACAGAATCAGGGG
ATAACGCAGGAAAGAACATGTGAGCAAAAGGCCAGCAAAAGGCCAGGAACCGTAAAAAGGCCGCGTTGCT
GGCGTTTTTCCATAGGCTCCGCCCCCCTGACGAGCATCACAAAAATCGACGCTCAAGTCAGAGGTGGCGA
AACCCGACAGGACTATAAAGATACCAGGCGTTTCCCCCTGGAAGCTCCCTCGTGCGCTCTCCTGTTCCGA
CCCTGCCGCTTACCGGATACCTGTCCGCCTTTCTCCCTTCGGGAAGCGTGGCGCTTTCTCATAGCTCACG
CTGTAGGTATCTCAGTTCGGTGTAGGTCGTTCGCTCCAAGCTGGGCTGTGTGCACGAACCCCCCGTTCAG
CCCGACCGCTGCGCCTTATCCGGTAACTATCGTCTTGAGTCCAACCCGGTAAGACACGACTTATCGCCAC
TGGCAGCAGCCACTGGTAACAGGATTAGCAGAGCGAGGTATGTAGGCGGTGCTACAGAGTTCTTGAAGTG
GTGGCCTAACTACGGCTACACTAGAAGAACAGTATTTGGTATCTGCGCTCTGCTGAAGCCAGTTACCTTC
GGAAAAAGAGTTGGTAGCTCTTGATCCGGCAAACAAACCACCGCTGGTAGCGGTGGTTTTTTTGTTTGCA
AGCAGCAGATTACGCGCAGAAAAAAAGGATCTCAAGAAGATCCTTTGATCTTTTCTACGGGGTCTGACGC
TCAGTGGAACGAAAACTCACGTTAAGGGATTTTGGTCATGAGATTATCAAAAAGGATCTTCACCTAGATC
CTTTTAAATTAAAAATGAAGTTTTAAATCAATCTAAAGTATATATGAGTAAACTTGGTCTGACAGTTACC
AATGCTTAATCAGTGAGGCACCTATCTCAGCGATCTGTCTATTTCGTTCATCCATAGTTGCCTGACTCCC
CGTCGTGTAGATAACTACGATACGGGAGGGCTTACCATCTGGCCCCAGTGCTGCAATGATACCGCGAGAC
CCACGCTCACCGGCTCCAGATTTATCAGCAATAAACCAGCCAGCCGGAAGGGCCGAGCGCAGAAGTGGTC
CTGCAACTTTATCCGCCTCCATCCAGTCTATTAATTGTTGCCGGGAAGCTAGAGTAAGTAGTTCGCCAGT
TAATAGTTTGCGCAACGTTGTTGCCATTGCTACAGGCATCGTGGTGTCACGCTCGTCGTTTGGTATGGCT
TCATTCAGCTCCGGTTCCCAACGATCAAGGCGAGTTACATGATCCCCCATGTTGTGCAAAAAAGCGGTTA
GCTCCTTCGGTCCTCCGATCGTTGTCAGAAGTAAGTTGGCCGCAGTGTTATCACTCATGGTTATGGCAGC
ACTGCATAATTCTCTTACTGTCATGCCATCCGTAAGATGCTTTTCTGTGACTGGTGAGTACTCAACCAAG
TCATTCTGAGAATAGTGTATGCGGCGACCGAGTTGCTCTTGCCCGGCGTCAATACGGGATAATACCGCGC
CACATAGCAGAACTTTAAAAGTGCTCATCATTGGAAAACGTTCTTCGGGGCGAAAACTCTCAAGGATCTT
ACCGCTGTTGAGATCCAGTTCGATGTAACCCACTCGTGCACCCAACTGATCTTCAGCATCTTTTACTTTC
ACCAGCGTTTCTGGGTGAGCAAAAACAGGAAGGCAAAATGCCGCAAAAAAGGGAATAAGGGCGACACGGA
AATGTTGAATACTCATACTCTTCCTTTTTCAATATTATTGAAGCATTTATCAGGGTTATTGTCTCATGAG
CGGATACATATTTGAATGTATTTAGAAAAATAAACAAATAGGGGTTCCGCGCACATTTCCCCGAAAAGTG
CCACCTGACGTCTAAGAAACCATTATTATCATGACATTAACCTATAAAAATAGGCGTATCACGAGGCCCT
TTCGTCTCGCGCGTTTCGGTGATGACGGTGAAAACCTCTGACACATGCAGCTCCCGGAGACGGTCACAGC
TTGTCTGTAAGCGGATGCCGGGAGCAGACAAGCCCGTCAGGGCGCGTCAGCGGGTGTTGGCGGGTGTCGG
GGCTGGCTTAACTATGCGGCATCAGAGCAGATTGTACTGAGAGTGCACCATATGCGGTGTGAAATACCGC
ACAGATGCGTAAGGAGAAAATACCGCATCAGGCGCCATTCGCCATTCAGGCTGCGCAACTGTTGGGAAGG
GCGATCGGTGCGGGCCTCTTCGCTATTACGCCAGCTGGCGAAAGGGGGATGTGCTGCAAGGCGATTAAGT
TGGGTAACGCCAGGGTTTTCCCAGTCACGACGTT
